Addgene plasmid #81096: GTU-r
Purpose: Gene Tagging vector URA/RFP - Plasmid for monomeric Cherry (mCherry) labeling of endogenous proteins with a URA selection marker, originating from pSIVu (ID:81089)
Depositing lab: Serge Pelet. Depositing organization: Universite de Lausanne (UNIL). Publication: New families of single integration vectors and gene tagging plasmids for genetic manipulations in budding yeast. Wosika V, Durandau E, Varidel C, Aymoz D, Schmitt M, Pelet S. Mol Genet Genomics. 2016 Dec;291(6):2231-2240. Epub 2016 Sep 16. 10.1007/s00438-016-1249-1 PubMed 27637489.
Backbone
  Vector backbone: pSIVu
  Total vector size (bp): 4277
  Vector type: Yeast Expression, Cre/Lox
  Selectable markers: URA3
Growth in bacteria
  Bacterial resistance: Ampicillin, 100 μg/mL
  Growth temperature: 37°C
  Growth strain: DH5alpha
  Copy number: High Copy
Gene/Insert
  Gene/Insert name: mCherry (alt name: mCherry)
  Insert size (bp): 750
  Tag / fusion protein: mCherry (C terminal on backbone)
  Cloning method: Restriction Enzyme; 5′ cloning site XbaI (unknown if destroyed); 3′ cloning site XhoI (unknown if destroyed)
  Sequencing primers: 5′ T3
Terms and licenses: Academic/Nonprofit Terms; Industry Terms: Not Available to Industry
How to cite: GTU-r was a gift from Serge Pelet (Addgene plasmid # 81096 ; http://n2t.net/addgene:81096 ; RRID:Addgene_81096)
