[The description below was written by a language model from this plasmid's Addgene catalogue record and pLannotate feature annotations shown in this document.]
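Description:
GTU-r (sequence record named GTU-mCherry) is a 4,277 bp budding yeast gene-tagging plasmid derived from the single-integration vector pSIVu, designed to label endogenous proteins with the monomeric red fluorescent protein mCherry using URA3 selection. It is maintained in E. coli as a high-copy plasmid through a ColE1/pUC-type origin and an ampicillin resistance gene (β-lactamase with its own promoter). No yeast replication origin is annotated, consistent with a plasmid that serves as a source of a tagging cassette for chromosomal integration rather than as an episomal expression vector.

The payload is arranged as a compact module. A T3 promoter site (also the recorded sequencing primer site) and a short pBluescript polylinker fragment precede a promoterless mCherry coding sequence, which is followed by the S. cerevisiae ADH1 terminator. The lack of an upstream yeast promoter fits the intended use: mCherry is fused in frame to the C terminus of a target gene, so that the fusion is expressed from the native promoter and terminated by the ADH1 element. Immediately downstream lies the selection cassette, in which the URA3 coding sequence is driven by the Ashbya gossypii TEF promoter and closed by the TEF terminator, allowing selection of uracil prototrophs in ura3 strains. The catalogue classifies the vector as Cre/Lox. The feature table annotates one loxP site, just after the TEF terminator; a second site flanking the marker, which Cre-mediated marker excision would require, is not annotated. T7 promoter sequences flank this end of the cassette. The insert was cloned between XbaI and XhoI sites. The plasmid belongs to a family of tagging vectors that differ in marker and fluorescent protein.
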