Features (pLannotate 1.2.2; 13 found; start..end, strand, type, name):
     48..111     -  promoter       AmpR promoter: bla
    138..156     +  promoter       T3 promoter: promoter for bacteriophage T3 RNA polymerase
    164..181     +  misc_feature   MCS (fragment): pBluescript multiple cloning site
    182..880     +  CDS            mCherry: mCherry is a basic (constitutively fluorescent) red fluorescent protein published in 2004, derived from Discosoma sp.. It is reported to be a very rapidly-maturing monomer with low acid sensitivity.
    931..1118    +  terminator     ADH1 terminator: S. cerevisiae ADH1; transcription terminator for the S. cerevisiae alcohol dehydrogenase 1 (ADH1) gene
   1193..1536    +  promoter       TEF promoter: Ashbya gossypii TEF promoter
   1555..2343    +  CDS            URA3: PYRF_YEAST - Experimental evidence at protein level: Swiss-Prot protein existence level 1. From Saccharomyces cerevisiae (strain ATCC 204508 / S288c) (Baker's yeast).
   2355..2552    +  terminator     TEF terminator: Ashbya gossypii TEF terminator
   2576..2609    -  protein_bind   loxP: Cre-mediated recombination occurs in the 8-bp core sequence (GCATACAT). Cre recombinase
   2610..2626    +  promoter       T7 promoter (fragment): promoter for bacteriophage T7 RNA polymerase
   2654..2672    -  promoter       T7 promoter: promoter for bacteriophage T7 RNA polymerase
   2705..3293    -  rep_origin     ori: high-copy-number ColE1/pMB1/pBR322/pUC origin of replication
   3464..47      -  CDS            AmpR (across the origin): β-lactamase; bla; confers resistance to ampicillin, carbenicillin, and related antibiotics
>Addgene plasmid #81096 | GTU-r | depositor full sequence | sequence record 154259 | GTU-mCherry
GCCGCAAAAAAGGGAATAAGGGCGACACGGAAATGTTGAATACTCATACTCTTCCTTTTTCAATATTATT
GAAGCATTTATCAGGGTTATTGTCTCATGAGCGGATACATATTTGAAGTATCGTTCGAATTAATTAAAAT
TAACCCTCACTAAAGGGGCATGCGCGGCCGCTCTAGAACTAAAGGGCGAGGAGGATAACATGGCCATCAT
CAAGGAGTTCATGCGCTTCAAGGTGCACATGGAGGGCTCCGTGAACGGCCACGAGTTCGAGATCGAGGGC
GAGGGCGAGGGCCGCCCCTACGAGGGCACCCAGACCGCCAAGCTGAAGGTGACCAAGGGTGGCCCCCTGC
CCTTCGCCTGGGACATCCTGTCCCCTCAGTTCATGTACGGCTCCAAGGCCTACGTGAAGCACCCCGCCGA
CATCCCCGACTACTTGAAGCTGTCCTTCCCCGAGGGCTTCAAGTGGGAGCGCGTGATGAACTTCGAGGAC
GGCGGCGTGGTGACCGTGACCCAGGACTCCTCCCTGCAGGACGGCGAGTTCATCTACAAGGTGAAGCTGC
GCGGCACCAACTTCCCCTCCGACGGCCCCGTAATGCAGAAGAAGACCATGGGCTGGGAGGCCTCCTCCGA
GCGGATGTACCCCGAGGACGGCGCCCTGAAGGGCGAGATCAAGCAGAGGCTGAAGCTGAAGGACGGCGGC
CACTACGACGCTGAGGTCAAGACCACCTACAAGGCCAAGAAGCCCGTGCAGCTGCCCGGCGCCTACAACG
TCAACATCAAGTTGGACATCACCTCCCACAACGAGGACTACACCATCGTGGAACAGTACGAACGCGCCGA
GGGCCGCCACTCCACCGGCGGCATGGACGAGCTGTACAAGGGATCTTAAATGCTAGCATTTTAACTCGAG
GGCGCGCCACTTCTAAATAAGCGAATTTCTTATGATTTATGATTTTTATTATTAAATAAGTTATAAAAAA
AATAAGTGTATACAAATTTTAAAGTGACTCTTAGGTTTTAAAACGAAAATTCTTATTCTTGAGTAACTCT
TTCCTGTAGGTCAGGTTGCTTTCTCAGGTATAGTATGAGGTCGCTCTTATTGACCACACCTCTACCGGCA
GATCCGCTAGGGATAACAGGGTAATATAGATCTGTTTAGCTTGCCTCGTCCCCGCCGGGTCACCCGGCGA
GCGACATGGAGGCCCAGAATACCCTCCTTGACAGTCTTGACGTGCGCAGCTCAGGGGCATGATGTGACTG
TCGCCCGTACATTTAGCCCATACATCCCCATGTATAATCATTTGCATCCATACATTTTGATGGCCGCACG
GCGCGAAGCAAAAATTACGGCTCCTCGCCTCAGACCTGCGAGCAGGGAAACGCTCCCCTCACAGACGCGT
TGAATTGTCCCCACGCCGCGCCCCTGTAGAGAAATATAAAAGGTTAGGATTTGCCACTGAGGTTCTTCTT
TCATATACTTCCTTTTAAAATCTTGCTAGGATACAGTTCTCACATCACATCCGAACATAAACAACCATGA
CAGTCAACACTAAGACCTATAGTGAGAGAGCAGAAACTCATGCCTCACCAGTAGCACAGCGATTATTTCG
ATTAATGGAACTGAAGAAAACCAATTTATGTGCATCAATTGACGTTGATACCACTAAGGAGTTCCTTGAA
TTAATTGATAAATTAGGTCCTTATGTATGCTTAATCAAGACTCATATTGATATAATCAATGATTTTTCCT
ATGAATCCACTATTGAACCATTATTAGAACTTTCACGTAAACATCAATTTATGATTTTTGAAGATAGAAA
ATTTGCTGATATTGGTAATACCGTAAAGAAACAATATATTGGTGGAGTTTATAAAATTAGTAGTTGGGCA
GATATTACCAATGCTCATGGTGTCACTGGGAATGGAGTGGTTGAAGGATTAAAACAGGGAGCTAAAGAAA
CCACCACCAACCAAGAGCCAAGAGGGTTATTGATGTTAGCTGAATTATCATCAGTGGGATCATTAGCATA
CGGAGAATATTCTCAAAAAACTGTTGAAATTGCTAAATCCGATAAGGAATTTGTTATTGGATTTATTGCC
CAACGTGATATGGGTGGCCAAGAAGAAGGATTTGATTGGCTTATTATGACACCTGGAGTTGGATTAGATG
ATAAAGGTGATGGATTAGGACAACAATATAGAACTGTTGATGAAGTTGTTAGCACTGGAACTGATATTAT
CATTGTTGGTAGAGGATTGTTTGGTAAAGGAAGAGATCCAGATATTGAAGGTAAAAGGTATAGAAATGCT
GGTTGGAATGCTTATTTGAAAAAGACTGGCCAATTATAATCAGTACTGACAATAAAAAGATTCTTGTTTT
CAAGAACTTGTCATTTGTATAGTTTTTTTATATTGTAGTTGTTCTATTTTAATCAAATGTTAGCGTGATT
TATATTTTTTTTCGCCTCGACATCATCTGCCCAGATGCGAAGTTAAGTGCGCAGAAAGTAATATCATGCG
TCAATCGTATGTGAATGCTGGTCGCTATACTGCTGTCGATTCGATACTAACGCCGATAACTTCGTATAAT
GTATGCTATACGAAGTTATTAATACGACTCACTATACGAATTGGAGCTCCAATTCGGACGTCCCCTATAG
TGAGTCGTATTATTAATTAATTCGAAGGCCGCGTTGCTGGCGTTTTTCCATAGGCTCGGCCCCCCTGACG
AGCATCACAAAAATCGACGCTCAAGTCAGAGGTGGCGAAACCCGACAGGACTATAAAGATACCAGGCGTT
TCCCCCTGGAAGCTCCCTCGTGCGCTCTCCTGTTCCGACCCTGCCGCTTACCGGATACCTGTCCGCCTTT
CTCCCTTCGGGAAGCGTGGCGCTTTCTCATAGCTCACGCTGTAGGTATCTCAGTTCGGTGTAGGTCGTTC
GCTCCAAGCTGGGCTGTGTGCACGAACCCCCCGTTCAGCCCGACCGCTGCGCCTTATCCGGTAACTATCG
TCTTGAGTCCAACCCGGTAAGACACGACTTATCGCCACTGGCAGCAGCCACTGGTAACAGGATTAGCAGA
GCGAGGTATGTAGGCGGTGCTACAGAGTTCTTGAAGTGGTGGCCTAACTACGGCTACACTAGAAGAACAG
TATTTGGTATCTGCGCTCTGCTGAAGCCAGTTACCTTCGGAAAAAGAGTTGGTAGCTCTTGATCCGGCAA
ACAAACCACCGCTGGTAGCGGTGGTTTTTTTGTTTGCAAGCAGCAGATTACGCGCAGAAAAAAAGGATCT
CAAGAAGATCCTTTGATCTTTTCTACGGGGTCTGACGCTCAGTGGAACGAAAACTCACGTTAAGGGATTT
TGGTCATGAGATTATCAAAAAGGATCTTCACCTAGATCCTTTTAAATTAAAAATGAAGTTTTAAATCAAT
CTAAAGTATATATGAGTAAACTTGGTCTGACAGTTACCAATGCTTAATCAGTGAGGCACCTATCTCAGCG
ATCTGTCTATTTCGTTCATCCATAGTTGCCTGACTGCCCGTCGTGTAGATAACTACGATACGGGAGGGCT
TACCATCTGGCCCCAGTGCTGCAATGATACCGCGAGACCCACGCTCACCGGCTCCAGATTTATCAGCAAT
AAACCAGCCAGCCGGAAGGGCCGAGCGCAGAAGTGGTCCTGCAACTTTATCCGCCTCCATCCAGTCTATT
AATTGTTGCCGGGAAGCTAGAGTAAGTAGTTCGCCAGTTAATAGTTTGCGCAACGTTGTTGCCATTGCTA
CAGGCATCGTGGTGTCACGCTCGTCGTTTGGTATGGCTTCATTCAGCTCCGGTTCCCAACGATCAAGGCG
AGTTACATGATCCCCCATGTTGTGAAAAAAAGCGGTTAGCTCCTTCGGTCCTCCGATCGTTGTCAGAAGT
AAGTTGGCCGCAGTGTTATCACTCATGGTTATGGCAGCACTGCATAATTCTCTTACTGTCATGCCATCCG
TAAGATGCTTTTCTGTGACTGGTGAGTACTCAACCAAGTCATTCTGAGAATAGTGTATGCGGCGACCGAG
TTGCTCTTGCCCGGCGTCAATACGGGATAATACCGCGCCACATAGCAGAACTTTAAAAGTGCTCATCATT
GGAAAACGTTCTTCGGGGCGAAAACTCTCAAGGATCTTACCGCTGTTGAGATCCAGTTCGATGTAACCCA
CTCGTGCACCCAACTGATCTTCAGCATCTTTTACTTTCACCAGCGTTTCTGGGTGAGCAAAAACAGGAAG
GCAAAAT
