>Addgene plasmid #81096 | GTU-r | depositor partial sequence | sequence record 154260 | forward tagging primer
GCGGCCGCTCTAGAAC
