>Addgene plasmid #81096 | GTU-r | depositor partial sequence | sequence record 154261 | reverse tagging primer
CGTTGCTGGCGTTTTTCCAT
