>Addgene plasmid #81096 | GTU-r | depositor partial sequence | sequence record 154262 | TEF promoter A.gossypii
TAGCTTGCCTCGTCCCCGCCGGGTCACCCGGCGAGCGACATGGAGGCCCAGAATACCCTCCTTGACAGTC
TTGACGTGCGCAGCTCAGGGGCATGATGTGACTGTCGCCCGTACATTTAGCCCATACATCCCCATGTATA
ATCATTTGCATCCATACATTTTGATGGCCGCACGGCGCGAAGCAAAAATTACGGCTCCTCGCCTCAGACC
TGCGAGCAGGGAAACGCTCCCCTCACAGACGCGTTGAATTGTCCCCACGCCGCGCCCCTGTAGAGAAATA
TAAAAGGTTAGGATTTGCCACTGAGGTTCTTCTTTCATATACTTCCTTTTAAAATCTTGCTAGGATACAG
TTCTCACATCACATCCGAACATAAACAACC
