>Addgene plasmid #81096 | GTU-r | depositor partial sequence | sequence record 154263 | TEF terminator A.gossypii
GACAATAAAAAGATTCTTGTTTTCAAGAACTTGTCATTTGTATAGTTTTTTTATATTGTAGTTGTTCTAT
TTTAATCAAATGTTAGCGTGATTTATATTTTTTTTCGCCTCGACATCATCTGCCCAGATGCGAAGTTAAG
TGCGCAGAAAGTAATATCATGCGTCAATCGTATGTGAATGCTGGTCGCTATACTGCTGTCGATTCGATAC
TAACGCCG
