>Addgene plasmid #81096 | GTU-r | addgene partial sequence | sequence record 164501 | AmpSeq-F 5'-ctcatgagcggatacatatttgaa-3'
AATTAACCCTCACTAAAGGGGCATGCGCGGCCGCTCTAGAACTAAAGGGCGAGGAGGATAACATGGCCAT
CATCAAGGAGTTCATGCGCTTCAAGGTGCACATGGAGGGCTCCGTGAACGGCCACGAGTTCGAGATCGAG
GGCGAGGGCGAGGGCCGCCCCTACGAGGGCACCCAGACCGCCAAGCTGAAGGTGACCAAGGGTGGCCCCC
TGCCCTTCGCCTGGGACATCCTGTCCCCTCAGTTCATGTACGGCTCCAAGGCCTACGTGAAGCACCCCGC
CGACATCCCCGACTACTTGAAGCTGTCCTTCCCCGAGGGCTTCAAGTGGGAGCGCGTGATGAACTTCGAG
GACGGCGGCGTGGTGACCGTGACCCAGGACTCCTCCCTGCAGGACGGCGAGTTCATCTACAAGGTGAAGC
TGCGCGGCACCAACTTCCCCTCCGACGGCCCCGTAATGCAGAAGAAGACCATGGGCTGGGAGGCCTCCTC
CGAGCGGATGTACCCCGAGGACGGCGCCCTGAAGGGCGAGATCAAGCAGAGGCTGAAGCTGAAGGACGGC
GGCCACTACGACGCTGAGGTCAAGACCACCTACAAGGCCAAGAAGCCCGTGCAGCTGCCCGGCGCCTACA
ACGTCAACATCAAGTTGGACATCACCTCCCACAACGAGGACTACACCATCGTGGAACAGTACGAACGCGC
CGAGGGCCGCCACTCCACCGGCGGCATGGACGAGCTGTACAAGGGATCTTAAATGCTAGCATTTTAACTC
GAGGGCGCGCCACTTCTAAATAAGCGAATTTCTTATGATTTATGATTTTTATTATTAAATAAGTTATAAA
AAAAATAAGTGTATACAAATTTTAAAGTGACTCTTAGGTTTTAAAACGAAAATTCTTATTCTTGAGTAAC
TCTTTCCTGTAGGTCAGGTTGCTTTCTCAGGTATAGTATGAGGTCGCTCTTATTGACCACACCTCTACCG
GCA
