>Addgene plasmid #81096 | GTU-r | addgene partial sequence | sequence record 164502 | Tef-promoter-F 5'-GGATACAGTTCTCACATCAC-3'
GTCAACACTAATACCTATAGTGAGAGAGCAGAAACTCATGCCTCACCAGTAGCACAGCGATTATTTCGAT
TAATGGAACTGAAGAAAACCAATTTATGTGCATCAATTGACGTTGATACCACTAAGGAGTTCCTTGAATT
AATTGATAAATTAGGTCCTTATGTATGCTTAATCAAGACTCATATTGATATAATCAATGATTTTTCCTAT
GAATCCACTATTGAACCATTATTAGAACTTTCACGTAAACATCAATTTATGATTTTTGAAGATAGAAAAT
TTGCTGATATTGGTAATACCGTAAAGAAACAATATATTGGTGGAGTTTATAAAATTAGTAGTTGGGCAGA
TATTACCAATGCTCATGGTGTCACTGGGAATGGAGTGGTTGAAGGATTAAAACAGGGAGCTAAAGAAACC
ACCACCAACCAAGAGCCAAGAGGGTTATTGATGTTAGCTGAATTATCATCAGTGGGATCATTAGCATACG
GAGAATATTCTCAAAAAACTGTTGAAATTGCTAAATCCGATAAGGAATTTGTTATTGGATTTATTGCCCA
ACGTGATATGGGTGGCCAAGAAGAAGGATTTGATTGGCTTATTATGACACCTGGAGTTGGATTAGATGAT
AAAGGTGATGGATTAGGACAACAATATAGAACTGTTGATGAAGTTGTTAGCACTGGAACTGATATTATCA
TTGTTGGTAGAGGATTGTTTGGTAAAGGAAGAGATCCAGATATTGAAGGTAAAAGGTATAGAAATGCTGG
TTGGAATGCTTATTTGAAAAAGACTGGCCAATTATAATCAGTACTGACAATAAAAAGATTCTTGTTTTCA
AGAACTTGTCATTTGTATAGTTTTTTTATATTGTAGTTGTTCTATTTTA
